Addgene plasmid #70422: R777-E138 Hs.MTOR-nostop
Purpose: Gateway ORF clone of human MTOR [NM_004958.3] without stop codon (for C-terminal fusions)
Depositing lab: Dominic Esposito. Depositing organization: National Cancer Institute (NCI).
Backbone
  Vector backbone: pDonor-255
  Backbone size w/o insert (bp): 2693
  Vector type: Gateway Entry Clone
Growth in bacteria
  Bacterial resistance: Spectinomycin, 50 μg/mL
  Growth temperature: 37°C
  Growth strain: DH10B
  Copy number: High Copy
Gene/Insert
  Gene/Insert name: MTOR (alt name: NM_004958.3)
  Species: H. sapiens (human)
  Insert size (bp): 7647
  Entrez Gene: MTOR (a.k.a. FRAP, FRAP1, FRAP2, RAFT1, RAPT1, SKS)
  Cloning method: Gateway Cloning
  Sequencing primers: 5′ M13F 23-mer (5'-CCCAGTCACGACGTTGTAAAACG); 3′ attLR 23-mer (5'-TAACATCAGAGATTTTGAGACAC)
Terms and licenses: Academic/Nonprofit Terms; Industry Terms: Not Available to Industry
Depositor comments: t1437c, c1830t, c2997t, c5553t, t6624c, g6909a silent mutations not noted in Refseq
How to cite: R777-E138 Hs.MTOR-nostop was a gift from Dominic Esposito (Addgene plasmid # 70422 ; http://n2t.net/addgene:70422 ; RRID:Addgene_70422)
