[The description below was written by a language model from this plasmid's Addgene catalogue record and pLannotate feature annotations shown in this document.]
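Description:
R777-E138 Hs.MTOR-nostop is a Gateway entry clone built on the pDonor-255 backbone (about 2.7 kb) that carries the full-length human MTOR open reading frame, corresponding to RefSeq transcript NM_004958.3, with the native stop codon removed. The complete plasmid is roughly 10.3 kb, of which the 7,647 bp insert makes up the bulk. It is a bacterial propagation and cloning vector only. It replicates in E. coli from a high-copy ColE1/pUC-type origin and is selected with spectinomycin through the aadA aminoglycoside adenylyltransferase gene. This gene sits downstream of a fragment of the class 1 integron Pc promoter and a short remnant of a gentamicin resistance gene. Small lacZα and lacI fragments are backbone remnants. rrnB T1 and T2 terminators lie upstream of the cloning region, where such elements typically insulate an insert from read-through transcription.

The MTOR coding sequence is flanked by attL recombination sites. The automated annotation labels the upstream site as attL3 and the downstream one as a partial attL2, so the exact identity of the 5′ site should be checked against the intended destination vector. No promoter, tag or reporter accompanies the ORF in this plasmid. Expression elements come from the destination vector after an LR Clonase reaction, and the missing stop codon lets the ORF read through into a C-terminal fusion partner. MTOR encodes the serine/threonine kinase that centrally regulates cell growth, metabolism and survival in response to nutrients, growth factors and stress. The depositor notes six silent nucleotide differences from the RefSeq sequence, which do not alter the encoded protein.
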