Features (pLannotate 1.2.2; 11 found; start..end, strand, type, name):
     18..54      -  CDS            lacZα (fragment): LacZα fragment of β-galactosidase; lacZ fragment
     85..180     +  protein_bind   attL3: mutant version of attL; recombination site for the Gateway® LR reaction LR Clonase™
    186..7832    +  CDS            MTOR (sequence partly withheld): MTOR_HUMAN - Also known as FRAP, FRAP1, FRAP2, RAFT1, RAPT1. Experimental evidence at protein level: Swiss-Prot protein existence level 1. Serine/threonine protein kinase which is a central regulator of cellular metabolism, growth and survival in response to hormones, growth factors, nutrients, energy and stress signals (PubMed:12087098, PubMed:12150925, PubMed:12150926, PubMed:12231510, PubMed:12718876, PubMed:14651849, PubMed:15268862, PubMed:15467718, PubMed:15545625, PubMed:15718470, PubMed:18497260, PubMed:18762023, PubMed:18925875, PubMed:20516213, PubMed:20537536, PubMed:21659604, PubMe
   7837..7930    -  protein_bind   attL2 (fragment): mutant version of attL; recombination site for the Gateway® LR reaction LR Clonase™
   8045..8068    +  promoter       Pc promoter (fragment): intI1 (promoter lies within the coding sequence); class 1 integron promoter
   8244..8300    +  CDS            GmR (fragment): gentamycin acetyltransferase; aacC1; confers resistance to gentamycin
   8307..9098    +  CDS            SmR: aminoglycoside adenylyltransferase (Murphy, 1985); aadA; confers resistance to spectinomycin and streptomycin
   9191..9779    +  rep_origin     ori: high-copy-number ColE1/pMB1/pBR322/pUC origin of replication
   9962..10054   +  CDS            lacI (fragment): lac repressor; lacI; The lac repressor binds to the lac operator to inhibit transcription in E. coli. This inhibition can be relieved by adding lactose or isopropyl-β-D-thiogalactopyranoside (IPTG).
  10109..10136   -  terminator     rrnB T2 terminator: transcription terminator T2 from the E. coli rrnB gene
  10268..10311   +  terminator     rrnB T1 terminator: Escherichia coli rrnB; transcription terminator T1 from the E. coli rrnB gene
>Addgene plasmid #70422 | R777-E138 Hs.MTOR-nostop | depositor full sequence | sequence record 125871 | Full Sequence
TTAACGCTAGCATGGATGTTTTCCCAGTCACGACGTTGTAAAACGACGGCCAGTCTTAAAATTCGAGCTC
GGTCCGAGGATCCGAAATAATGATTTTATTTTGACTGATAGTGACCTGTTCGTTGCAACAAATTGATAAG
CAATGCTTTTTTATAATGCCAACTTTGTACAAAAAAGTTGGCACCATGCTTGGAACCGGACCTGCCGCCG
CCACCACCGCTGCCACCACATCTAGCAATGTGAGCGTCCTGCAGCAGTTTGCCAGTGGCCTAAAGAGCCG
GAATGAGGAAACCAGGGCCAAAGCCGCCAAGGAGCTCCAGCACTATGTCACCATGGAACTCCGAGAGATG
AGTCAAGAGGAGTCTACTCGCTTCTATGACCAACTGAACCATCACATTTTTGAATTGGTTTCCAGCTCAG
ATGCCAATGAGAGGAAAGGTGGCATCTTGGCCATAGCTAGCCTCATAGGAGTGGAAGGTGGGAATGCCAC
CCGAATTGGCAGATTTGCCAACTATCTTCGGAACCTCCTCCCCTCCAATGACCCAGTTGTCATGGAAATG
GCATCCAAGGCCATTGGCCGTCTTGCCATGGCAGGGGACACTTTTACCGCTGAGTACGTGGAATTTGAGG
TGAAGCGAGCCCTGGAATGGCTGGGTGCTGACCGCAATGAGGGCCGGAGACATGCAGCTGTCCTGGTTCT
CCGTGAGCTGGCCATCAGCGTCCCTACCTTCTTCTTCCAGCAAGTGCAACCCTTCTTTGACAACATTTTT
GTGGCCGTGTGGGACCCCAAACAGGCCATCCGTGAGGGAGCTGTAGCCGCCCTTCGTGCCTGTCTGATTC
TCACAACCCAGCGTGAGCCGAAGGAGATGCAGAAGCCTCAGTGGTACAGGCACACATTTGAAGAAGCAGA
GAAGGGATTTGATGAGACCTTGGCCAAAGAGAAGGGCATGAATCGGGATGATCGGATCCATGGAGCCTTG
TTGATCCTTAACGAGCTGGTCCGAATCAGCAGCATGGAGGGAGAGCGTCTGAGAGAAGAAATGGAAGAAA
TCACACAGCAGCAGCTGGTACACGACAAGTACTGCAAAGATCTCATGGGCTTCGGAACAAAACCTCGTCA
CATTACCCCCTTCACCAGTTTCCAGGCTGTACAGCCCCAGCAGTCAAATGCCTTGGTGGGGCTGCTGGGG
TACAGCTCTCACCAAGGCCTCATGGGATTTGGGACCTCCCCCAGTCCAGCTAAGTCCACCCTGGTGGAGA
GCCGGTGTTGCAGAGACTTGATGGAGGAGAAATTTGATCAGGTGTGCCAGTGGGTGCTGAAATGCAGGAA
TAGCAAGAACTCGCTGATCCAAATGACAATCCTTAATTTGTTGCCCCGCTTGGCTGCATTCCGACCTTCT
GCCTTCACAGATACCCAGTATCTCCAAGATACCATGAACCATGTCCTAAGCTGTGTCAAGAAGGAGAAGG
AACGTACAGCGGCCTTCCAAGCCCTGGGGCTACTTTCTGTGGCTGTGAGGTCTGAGTTTAAGGTCTATTT
GCCTCGCGTGCTGGACATCATCCGAGCGGCCCTGCCCCCAAAGGACTTCGCCCATAAGAGGCAGAAGGCA
ATGCAGGTGGACGCCACAGTCTTCACTTGCATCAGCATGCTGGCTCGAGCAATGGGGCCAGGCATCCAGC
AGGATATCAAGGAGCTGCTGGAGCCCATGCTGGCAGTGGGACTAAGCCCTGCCCTCACTGCAGTGCTCTA
CGACCTGAGCCGTCAGATTCCACAGCTAAAGAAGGACATTCAAGATGGGCTACTGAAAATGCTGTCCCTG
GTCCTTATGCACAAACCCCTTCGCCACCCAGGCATGCCCAAGGGCCTGGCCCATCAGCTGGCCTCTCCTG
GCCTCACGACCCTCCCTGAGGCCAGCGATGTGGGCAGCATCACTCTTGCCCTCCGAACGCTTGGCAGCTT
TGAATTTGAAGGCCACTCTCTGACCCAATTTGTTCGCCACTGTGCGGATCATTTTCTGAACAGTGAGCAC
AAGGAGATCCGCATGGAGGCTGCCCGCACCTGCTCCCGCCTGCTCACACCCTCCATCCACCTCATCAGTG
GCCATGCTCATGTGGTTAGCCAGACCGCAGTGCAAGTGGTGGCAGATGTGCTTAGCAAACTGCTCGTAGT
TGGGATAACAGATCCTGACCCTGACATTCGCTACTGTGTCTTGGCGTCCCTGGACGAGCGCTTTGATGCA
CACCTGGCCCAGGCGGAGAACTTGCAGGCCTTGTTTGTGGCTCTGAATGACCAGGTGTTTGAGATCCGGG
AGCTGGCCATCTGCACTGTGGGCCGACTCAGTAGCATGAACCCTGCCTTTGTCATGCCTTTCCTGCGCAA
GATGCTCATCCAGATTTTGACAGAGTTGGAGCACAGTGGGATTGGAAGAATCAAAGAGCAGAGTGCCCGC
ATGCTGGGGCACCTGGTCTCCAATGCCCCCCGACTCATCCGCCCCTACATGGAGCCTATTCTGAAGGCAT
TAATTTTGAAACTGAAAGATCCAGACCCTGATCCAAACCCAGGTGTGATCAATAATGTCCTGGCAACAAT
AGGAGAATTGGCACAGGTTAGTGGCCTGGAAATGAGGAAATGGGTTGATGAACTTTTTATTATCATCATG
GACATGCTCCAGGATTCCTCTTTGTTGGCCAAAAGGCAGGTGGCTCTGTGGACCCTGGGACAGTTGGTGG
CCAGCACTGGCTATGTAGTAGAGCCCTACAGGAAGTACCCTACTTTGCTTGAGGTGCTACTGAATTTTCT
GAAGACTGAGCAGAACCAGGGTACACGCAGAGAGGCCATCCGTGTGTTAGGGCTTTTAGGGGCTTTGGAT
CCTTACAAGCACAAAGTGAACATTGGCATGATAGACCAGTCCCGGGATGCCTCTGCTGTCAGCCTGTCAG
AATCCAAGTCAAGTCAGGATTCCTCTGACTATAGCACTAGTGAAATGCTGGTCAACATGGGAAACTTGCC
TCTGGATGAGTTCTACCCAGCTGTGTCCATGGTGGCCCTGATGCGGATCTTCCGAGACCAGTCACTCTCT
CATCATCACACCATGGTTGTCCAGGCCATCACCTTCATCTTCAAGTCCCTGGGACTCAAATGTGTGCAGT
TCCTGCCCCAGGTCATGCCCACGTTCCTTAATGTCATTCGAGTCTGTGATGGGGCCATCCGGGAATTTTT
GTTCCAGCAGCTGGGAATGTTGGTGTCCTTTGTGAAGAGCCACATCAGACCTTATATGGATGAAATAGTC
ACCCTCATGAGAGAATTCTGGGTCATGAACACCTCAATTCAGAGCACGATCATTCTTCTCATTGAGCAAA
TTGTGGTAGCTCTTGGGGGTGAATTTAAGCTCTACCTGCCCCAGCTGATCCCACACATGCTGCGTGTCTT
CATGCATGACAACAGCCCAGGCCGCATTGTCTCTATCAAGTTACTGGCTGCAATCCAGCTGTTTGGCGCC
AACCTGGATGACTACCTGCATTTACTGCTGCCTCCTATTGTTAAGTTGTTTGATGCCCCTGAAGCTCCAC
TGCCATCTCGAAAGGCAGCGCTAGAGACTGTGGACCGCCTGACGGAGTCCCTGGATTTCACTGACTATGC
CTCCCGGATCATTCACCCTATTGTTCGAACACTGGACCAGAGCCCAGAACTGCGCTCCACAGCCATGGAC
ACGCTGTCTTCACTTGTTTTTCAGCTGGGGAAGAAGTACCAAATTTTCATTCCAATGGTGAATAAAGTTC
TGGTGCGACACCGAATCAATCATCAGCGCTATGATGTGCTCATCTGCAGAATTGTCAAGGGATACACACT
TGCTGATGAAGAGGAGGATCCTTTGATTTACCAGCATCGGATGCTTAGGAGTGGCCAAGGGGATGCATTG
GCTAGTGGACCAGTGGAAACAGGACCCATGAAGAAACTGCACGTCAGCACCATCAACCTCCAAAAGGCCT
GGGGCGCTGCCAGGAGGGTCTCCAAAGATGACTGGCTGGAATGGCTGAGACGGCTGAGCCTGGAGCTGCT
GAAGGACTCATCATCGCCCTCCCTGCGCTCCTGCTGGGCCCTGGCACAGGCCTACAACCCGATGGCCAGG
GATCTCTTCAATGCTGCATTTGTGTCCTGCTGGTCTGAACTGAATGAAGATCAACAGGATGAGCTCATCA
GAAGCATCGAGTTGGCCCTCACCTCACAAGACATCGCTGAAGTCACACAGACCCTCTTAAACTTGGCTGA
ATTCATGGAACACAGTGACAAGGGCCCCCTGCCACTGAGAGATGACAATGGCATTGTTCTGCTGGGTGAG
AGAGCTGCCAAGTGCCGAGCATATGCCAAAGCACTACACTACAAAGAACTGGAGTTCCAGAAAGGCCCCA
CCCCTGCCATTCTAGAATCTCTCATCAGCATTAATAATAAGCTACAGCAGCCGGAGGCAGCGGCCGGAGT
GTTAGAATATGCCATGAAACACTTTGGAGAGCTGGAGATCCAGGCTACCTGGTATGAGAAACTGCACGAG
TGGGAGGATGCCCTTGTGGCCTATGACAAGAAAATGGACACCAACAAGGACGACCCAGAGCTGATGCTGG
GCCGCATGCGCTGCCTCGAGGCCTTGGGGGAATGGGGTCAACTCCACCAGCAGTGCTGTGAAAAGTGGAC
CCTGGTTAATGATGAGACCCAAGCCAAGATGGCCCGGATGGCTGCTGCAGCTGCATGGGGTTTAGGTCAG
TGGGACAGCATGGAAGAATACACCTGTATGATCCCTCGGGACACCCATGATGGGGCATTTTATAGAGCTG
TGCTGGCACTGCATCAGGACCTCTTCTCCTTGGCACAACAGTGCATTGACAAGGCCAGGGACCTGCTGGA
TGCTGAATTAACTGCGATGGCAGGAGAGAGTTACAGTCGGGCATATGGGGCCATGGTTTCTTGCCACATG
CTGTCCGAGCTGGAGGAGGTTATCCAGTACAAACTTGTCCCCGAGCGACGAGAGATCATCCGCCAGATCT
GGTGGGAGAGACTGCAGGGCTGCCAGCGTATCGTAGAGGACTGGCAGAAAATCCTTATGGTGCGGTCCCT
TGTGGTCAGCCCTCATGAAGACATGAGAACCTGGCTCAAGTATGCAAGCCTGTGCGGCAAGAGTGGCAGG
CTGGCTCTTGCTCATAAAACTTTAGTGTTGCTCCTGGGAGTTGATCCGTCTCGGCAACTTGACCATCCTC
TGCCAACAGTTCACCCTCAGGTGACCTATGCCTACATGAAAAACATGTGGAAGAGTGCCCGCAAGATCGA
TGCCTTCCAGCACATGCAGCATTTTGTCCAGACCATGCAGCAACAGGCCCAGCATGCCATCGCTACTGAG
GACCAGCAGCATAAGCAGGAACTGCACAAGCTCATGGCCCGATGCTTCCTGAAACTTGGAGAGTGGCAGC
TGAATCTACAGGGCATCAATGAGAGCACAATCCCCAAAGTGCTGCAGTACTACAGCGCCGCCACAGAGCA
CGACCGCAGCTGGTACAAGGCCTGGCATGCGTGGGCAGTGATGAACTTCGAAGCTGTGCTACACTACAAA
CATCAGAACCAAGCCCGCGATGAGAAGAAGAAACTGCGTCATGCCAGCGGGGCCAACATCACCAACGCCA
CCACTGCCGCCACCACGGCCGCCACTGCCACCACCACTGCCAGCACCGAGGGCAGCAACAGTGAGAGTGA
GGCCGAGAGCACCGAGAACAGCCCCACCCCATCGCCGCTGCAGAAGAAGGTCACTGAGGATCTGTCCAAA
ACCCTCCTGATGTACACGGTGCCTGCCGTCCAGGGCTTCTTCCGTTCCATCTCCTTGTCACGAGGCAACA
ACCTCCAGGATACACTCAGAGTTCTCACCTTATGGTTTGATTATGGTCACTGGCCAGATGTCAATGAGGC
CTTAGTGGAGGGGGTGAAAGCCATCCAGATTGATACCTGGCTACAGGTTATACCTCAGCTCATTGCAAGA
ATTGATACGCCCAGACCCTTGGTGGGACGTCTCATTCACCAGCTTCTCACAGACATTGGTCGGTACCACC
CCCAGGCCCTCATCTACCCACTGACAGTGGCTTCTAAGTCTACCACGACAGCCCGGCACAATGCAGCCAA
CAAGATTCTGAAGAACATGTGTGAGCACAGCAACACCCTGGTCCAGCAGGCCATGATGGTGAGCGAGGAG
CTGATCCGAGTG
[294 nt withheld, positions 6243-6536]
CTCACATCCTTAGAGCTGCAATATGTTTCCCCAAAACTTCTGATGTGCCGGGACCTTGAATTGGCTGTGC
CAGGAACATATGACCCCAACCAGCCAATCATTCGCATTCAGTCCATAGCACCGTCTTTGCAAGTCATCAC
ATCCAAGCAGAGGCCCCGGAAATTGACACTTATGGGCAGCAACGGACATGAGTTTGTTTTCCTTCTAAAA
GGCCATGAAGATCTGCGCCAGGATGAGCGTGTGATGCAGCTCTTCGGCCTGGTTAACACCCTCCTGGCCA
ATGACCCAACATCTCTTCGGAAAAACCTCAGCATCCAGAGATACGCTGTCATCCCTTTATCGACCAACTC
GGGCCTCATTGGCTGGGTTCCCCACTGTGACACACTGCACGCCCTCATCCGGGACTACAGGGAGAAGAAG
AAGATCCTTCTCAACATCGAGCATCGCATCATGTTGCGGATGGCTCCGGACTATGACCACTTGACTCTGA
TGCAGAAGGTGGAGGTGTTTGAGCATGCCGTCAATAATACAGCTGGGGACGACCTGGCCAAGCTGCTATG
GCTGAAAAGCCCCAGCTCCGAGGTGTGGTTTGACCGAAGAACCAATTATACCCGTTCTTTAGCGGTCATG
TCAATGGTTGGGTATATTTTAGGCCTGGGAGATAGACACCCATCCAACCTGATGCTGGACCGTCTGAGTG
GGAAGATCCTGCACATTGACTTTGGGGACTGCTTTGAGGTTGCTATGACCCGAGAGAAGTTTCCAGAGAA
GATTCCATTTAGACTAACAAGAATGTTGACCAATGCTATGGAGGTTACAGGCCTGGATGGCAACTACAGA
ATCACATGCCACACAGTGATGGAGGTGCTGCGAGAGCACAAGGACAGTGTCATGGCCGTGCTGGAAGCCT
TTGTCTATGACCCCTTGCTGAACTGGAGGCTGATGGACACAAATACCAAAGGCAACAAGCGATCCCGAAC
GAGGACGGATTCCTACTCTGCTGGCCAGTCAGTCGAAATTTTGGACGGTGTGGAACTTGGAGAGCCAGCC
CATAAGAAAACGGGGACCACAGTGCCAGAATCTATTCATTCTTTCATTGGAGACGGTTTGGTGAAACCAG
AGGCCCTAAATAAGAAAGCTATCCAGATTATTAACAGGGTTCGAGATAAGCTCACTGGTCGGGACTTCTC
TCATGATGACACTTTGGATGTTCCAACGCAAGTTGAGCTGCTCATCAAACAAGCGACATCCCATGAAAAC
CTCTGCCAGTGCTATATTGGCTGGTGCCCTTTCTGGTCAACTTTCTTGTACAAAGTTGGCATTATAGGAA
AGCATTGCTTATCAATTTGTTGCAACGAACAGGTCACTATCAGTCAAAATAAAATCATTATTTGCATGCA
AGCTTAGATCCTCTAGACCAGCCAGGACAGAAATGCCTCGACTTCGCTGCTACCCAAGGTTGCCGGGTGA
CGCACACCGTGGAAACGGATGAAGGCACGAACCCAGTGGACATAAGCCTGTTCGGTTCGTAAGCTGTAAT
GCAAGTAGCGTATGCGCTCACGCAACTGGTCCAGAACCTTGACCGAACGCAGCGGTGGTAACGGCGCAGT
GGCGGTTTTCATGGCTTGTTATGACTGTTTTTTTGGGGTACAGTCTATGCCTCGGGCATCCAAGCAGCAA
GCGCGTTACGCCGTGGGTCGATGTTTGATGTTATGGAGCAGCAACGATGTTACGCAGCAGGGCAGTCGCC
CTAAAACAAAGTTAAACATTATGAGGGAAGCGGTGATCGCCGAAGTATCGACTCAACTATCAGAGGTAGT
TGGCGTCATCGAGCGCCATCTCGAACCGACGTTGCTGGCCGTACATTTGTACGGCTCCGCAGTGGATGGC
GGCCTGAAGCCACACAGTGATATTGATTTGCTGGTTACGGTGACCGTAAGGCTTGATGAAACAACGCGGC
GAGCTTTGATCAACGACCTTTTGGAAACTTCGGCTTCCCCTGGAGAGAGCGAGATTCTCCGCGCTGTAGA
AGTCACCATTGTTGTGCACGACGACATCATTCCGTGGCGTTATCCAGCTAAGCGCGAACTGCAATTTGGA
GAATGGCAGCGCAATGACATTCTTGCAGGTATCTTCGAGCCAGCCACGATCGACATTGATCTGGCTATCT
TGCTGACAAAAGCAAGAGAACATAGCGTTGCCTTGGTAGGTCCAGCGGCGGAGGAACTCTTTGATCCGGT
TCCTGAACAGGATCTATTTGAGGCGCTAAATGAAACCTTAACGCTATGGAACTCGCCGCCCGACTGGGCT
GGCGATGAGCGAAATGTAGTGCTTACGTTGTCCCGCATTTGGTACAGCGCAGTAACCGGCAAAATCGCGC
CGAAGGATGTCGCTGCCGACTGGGCAATGGAGCGCCTGCCGGCCCAGTATCAGCCCGTCATACTTGAAGC
TAGACAGGCTTATCTTGGACAAGAAGAAGATCGCTTGGCCTCGCGCGCAGATCAGTTGGAAGAATTTGTC
CACTACGTGAAAGGCGAGATCACCAAGGTAGTCGGCAAATAACCCTCGAGCCACCCATGACCAAAATCCC
TTAACGTGAGTTACGCGTCGTTCCACTGAGCGTCAGACCCCGTAGAAAAGATCAAAGGATCTTCTTGAGA
TCCTTTTTTTCTGCGCGTAATCTGCTGCTTGCAAACAAAAAAACCACCGCTACCAGCGGTGGTTTGTTTG
CCGGATCAAGAGCTACCAACTCTTTTTCCGAAGGTAACTGGCTTCAGCAGAGCGCAGATACCAAATACTG
TCCTTCTAGTGTAGCCGTAGTTAGGCCACCACTTCAAGAACTCTGTAGCACCGCCTACATACCTCGCTCT
GCTAATCCTGTTACCAGTGGCTGCTGCCAGTGGCGATAAGTCGTGTCTTACCGGGTTGGACTCAAGACGA
TAGTTACCGGATAAGGCGCAGCGGTCGGGCTGAACGGGGGGTTCGTGCACACAGCCCAGCTTGGAGCGAA
CGACCTACACCGAACTGAGATACCTACAGCGTGAGCATTGAGAAAGCGCCACGCTTCCCGAAGGGAGAAA
GGCGGACAGGTATCCGGTAAGCGGCAGGGTCGGAACAGGAGAGCGCACGAGGGAGCTTCCAGGGGGAAAC
GCCTGGTATCTTTATAGTCCTGTCGGGTTTCGCCACCTCTGACTTGAGCGTCGATTTTTGTGATGCTCGT
CAGGGGGGCGGAGCCTATGGAAAAACGCCAGCAACGCGGCCTTTTTACGGTTCCTGGCCTTTTGCTGGCC
TTTTGCTCACATGTTCTTTCCTGCGTTATCCCCTGATTCTGTGGATAACCGTATTACCGCCTTTGAGTGA
GCTGATACCGCTCGCCGCAGCCGAACGACCGAGCGCAGCGAGTCAGTGAGCGAGGAAGCGGAAGAGCGCC
CAATACGCAAACCGCCTCTCCCCGCGCGTTGGCCGATTCATTAATGCAGCTGGCACGACAGGTTTCCCGA
CTGGAAAGCGGGCAGTGAGCGCAACGCAATTAATACGCGTACCGCTAGCCAGGAAGAGTTTGTAGAAACG
CAAAAAGGCCATCCGTCAGGATGGCCTTCTGCTTAGTTTGATGCCTGGCAGTTTATGGCGGGCGTCCTGC
CCGCCACCCTCCGGGCCGTTGCTTCACAACGTTCAAATCCGCTCCCGGCGGATTTGTCCTACTCAGGAGA
GCGTTCACCGACAAACAACAGATAAAACGAAAGGCCCAGTCTTCCGACTGAGCCTTTCGTTTTATTTGAT
GCCTGGCAGTTCCCTACTCTCGCG
