>Addgene plasmid #70422 | R777-E138 Hs.MTOR-nostop | addgene partial sequence | sequence record 132339 | pCR8_R1 5'-cgaaccgaacaggcttatgt-3'
GGTGTGCGTCACCCGGCAACCTTGGGTAGCAGCGAAGTCGAGGCATTTCTGTCCTGGCTGGTCTAGAGGA
TCTAAGCTTGCATGCAAATAATGATTTTATTTTGACTGATAGTGACCTGTTCGTTGCAACAAATTGATAA
GCAATGCTTTCCTATAATGCCAACTTTGTACAAGAAAGTTGACCAGAAAGGGCACCAGCCAATATAGCAC
TGGCAGAGGTTTTCATGGGATGTCGCTTGTTTGATGAGCAGCTCAACTTGCGTTGGAACATCCAAAGTGT
CATCATGAGAGAAGTCCCGACCAGTGAGCTTATCTCGAACCCTGTTAATAATCTGGATAGCTTTCTTATT
TAGGGCCTCTGGTTTCACCAAACCGTCTCCAATGAAAGAATGAATAGATTCTGGCACTGTGGTCCCCGTT
TTCTTATGGGCTGGCTCTCCAAGTTCCACACCGTCCAAAATTTCGACTGACTGGCCAGCAGAGTAGGAAT
CCGTCCTCGTTCGGGATCGCTTGTTGCCTTTGGTATTTGTGTCCATCAGCCTCCAGTTCAGCAAGGGGTC
ATAGACAAAGGCTTCCAGCACGGCCATGACACTGTCCTTGTGCTCTCGCAGCACCTCCATCACTGTGTGG
CATGTGATTCTGTAGTTGCCATCCAGGCCTGTAACCTCCATAGCATTGGTCAACATTCTTGTTAGTCTAA
ATGGAATCTTCTCTGGAAACTTCTCTCGGGTCATAGCAACCTCAAAGCAGTCCCCAAAGTCAATGTGCAG
GATCTTCCCACTCAGACGGTCCAGCATCAGGTTGGATGGGTGTCTATCTCCCAGGCCTAAAATATACCCA
ACCATTGACATGACCGCTAAAGAACGGGTATAATTGGTTCTTCGGTCAAACCACACCTCGGAGCTGGGGC
TTTTC
